>Addgene plasmid #85679 | pEJS433-pCSDest2-AcrIIC1Nme | addgene full sequence | sequence record 170098 | Addgene NGS Result
AATTCAATATGGCGGACCTGGCACTGTGCCAACTGGGGAGGGGTCTACTTGGCACGGTGCCAAGTTTGAG
GAGGGGTCTTGGCCCTGTGCCAAGTCCGCCATATTGAATTGGCATGGTGCCAATAATGGCGGCCATATTG
GCTATATGCCAGGATCAATATATAGGCAATATCCAATATGGCCCTATGCCAATATGGCTATTGGCCAGGT
TCAATACTATGTATTGGCCCTATGCCATATAGTATTCCATATATGGGTTTTCCTATTGACGTAGATAGCC
CCTCCCAATGGGCGGTCCCATATACCATATATGGGGCTTCCTAATACCGCCCATAGCCACTCCCCCATTG
ACGTCAATGGTCTCTATATATGGTCTTTCCTATTGACGTCATATGGGCGGTCCTATTGACGTATATGGCG
CCTCCCCCATTGACGTCAATTACGGTAAATGGCCCGCCTGGCTCAATGCCCATTGACGTCAATAGGACCA
CCCACCATTGACGTCAATGGGATGGCTCATTGCCCATTCATATCCGTTCTCACGCCCCCTATTGACGTCA
ATGACGGTAAATGGCCCACTTGGCAGTACATCAATATCTATTAATAGTAACTTGGCAAGTACATTACTAT
TGGAAGTACGCCAGGGTACATTGGCAGTACTCCCATTGACGTCAATGGCGGTAAATGGCCCGCGATGGCT
GCCAAGTACATCCCCATTGACGTCAATGGGGAGGGGCAATGACGCAAATGGGCGTTCCATTGACGTAAAT
GGGCGGTAGGCGTGCCTAATGGGAGGTCTATATAAGCAATGCTCGTTTAGGGAACCGCCATTCTGCCTGG
GGACGTCGGAGCAAGCTTGATTTAGGTGACACTATAGAATACAAGCTACTTGTTCTTTTTGCAGGATCCC
ATCGATTCGAAGCCGCCACCATGAATAAAACTTATAAAATTGGAAAAAATGCCGGGTATGATGGCTGCGG
TCTTTGTCTTGCGGCCATTTCTGAAAATGAAGCTATCAAAGTTAAGTATTTGCGCGACATTTGTCCTGAT
TACGATGGCGATGATAAAGCTGAGGATTGGCTGAGATGGGGAACGGACAGCCGCGTCAAAGCAGCCGCTC
TTGAAATGGAGCAGTACGCATATACGTCGGTTGGTATGGCCTCATGTTGGGAGTTTGTTGAACTATGACT
CGAGCCTCTAGAACTATAGTGAGTCGTATTACGTAGATCCAGACATGATAAGATACATTGATGAGTTTGG
ACAAACCACAACTAGAATGCAGTGAAAAAAATGCTTTATTTGTGAAATTTGTGATGCTATTGCTTTATTT
GTAACCATTATAAGCTGCAATAAACAAGTTAACAACAACAATTGCATTCATTTTATGTTTCAGGTTCAGG
GGGAGGTGTGGGAGGTTTTTTAATTCGCGGCCGCGGCGCCAATGCATTGGGCCCGGTACCCAGCTTTTGT
TCCCTTTAGTGAGGGTTAATTGCGCGCTTGGCGTAATCATGGTCATAGCTGTTTCCTGTGTGAAATTGTT
ATCCGCTCACAATTCCACACAACATACGAGCCGGGAGCATAAAGTGTAAAGCCTGGGGTGCCTAATGAGT
GAGCTAACTCACATTAATTGCGTTGCGCTCACTGCCCGCTTTCCAGTCGGGAAACCTGTCGTGCCAGCTG
CATTAATGAATCGGCCAACGCGCGGGGAGAGGCGGTTTGCGTATTGGGCGCTCTTCCGCTTCCTCGCTCA
CTGACTCGCTGCGCTCGGTCGTTCGGCTGCGGCGAGCGGTATCAGCTCACTCAAAGGCGGTAATACGGTT
ATCCACAGAATCAGGGGATAACGCAGGAAAGAACATGTGAGCAAAAGGCCAGCAAAAGGCCAGGAACCGT
AAAAAGGCCGCGTTGCTGGCGTTTTTCCATAGGCTCCGCCCCCCTGACGAGCATCACAAAAATCGACGCT
CAAGTCAGAGGTGGCGAAACCCGACAGGACTATAAAGATACCAGGCGTTTCCCCCTGGAAGCTCCCTCGT
GCGCTCTCCTGTTCCGACCCTGCCGCTTACCGGATACCTGTCCGCCTTTCTCCCTTCGGGAAGCGTGGCG
CTTTCTCATAGCTCACGCTGTAGGTATCTCAGTTCGGTGTAGGTCGTTCGCTCCAAGCTGGGCTGTGTGC
ACGAACCCCCCGTTCAGCCCGACCGCTGCGCCTTATCCGGTAACTATCGTCTTGAGTCCAACCCGGTAAG
ACACGACTTATCGCCACTGGCAGCAGCCACTGGTAACAGGATTAGCAGAGCGAGGTATGTAGGCGGTGCT
ACAGAGTTCTTGAAGTGGTGGCCTAACTACGGCTACACTAGAAGAACAGTATTTGGTATCTGCGCTCTGC
TGAAGCCAGTTACCTTCGGAAAAAGAGTTGGTAGCTCTTGATCCGGCAAACAAACCACCGCTGGTAGCGG
TGGTTTTTTTGTTTGCAAGCAGCAGATTACGCGCAGAAAAAAAGGATCTCAAGAAGATCCTTTGATCTTT
TCTACGGGGTCTGACGCTCAGTGGAACGAAAACTCACGTTAAGGGATTTTGGTCATGAGATTATCAAAAA
GGATCTTCACCTAGATCCTTTTAAATTAAAAATGAAGTTTTAAATCAATCTAAAGTATATATGAGTAAAC
TTGGTCTGACAGTTACCAATGCTTAATCAGTGAGGCACCTATCTCAGCGATCTGTCTATTTCGTTCATCC
ATAGTTGCCTGACTCCCCGTCGTGTAGATAACTACGATACGGGAGGGCTTACCATCTGGCCCCAGTGCTG
CAATGATACCGCGAGACCCACGCTCACCGGCTCCAGATTTATCAGCAATAAACCAGCCAGCCGGAAGGGC
CGAGCGCAGAAGTGGTCCTGCAACTTTATCCGCCTCCATCCAGTCTATTAATTGTTGCCGGGAAGCTAGA
GTAAGTAGTTCGCCAGTTAATAGTTTGCGCAACGTTGTTGCCATTGCTACAGGCATCGTGGTGTCACGCT
CGTCGTTTGGTATGGCTTCATTCAGCTCCGGTTCCCAACGATCAAGGCGAGTTACATGATCCCCCATGTT
GTGCAAAAAAGCGGTTAGCTCCTTCGGTCCTCCGATCGTTGTCAGAAGTAAGTTGGCCGCAGTGTTATCA
CTCATGGTTATGGCAGCACTGCATAATTCTCTTACTGTCATGCCATCCGTAAGATGCTTTTCTGTGACTG
GTGAGTACTCAACCAAGTCATTCTGAGAATAGTGTATGCGGCGACCGAGTTGCTCTTGCCCGGCGTCAAT
ACGGGATAATACCGCGCCACATAGCAGAACTTTAAAAGTGCTCATCATTGGAAAACGTTCTTCGGGGCGA
AAACTCTCAAGGATCTTACCGCTGTTGAGATCCAGTTCGATGTAACCCACTCGTGCACCCAACTGATCTT
CAGCATCTTTTACTTTCACCAGCGTTTCTGGGTGAGCAAAAACAGGAAGGCAAAATGCCGCAAAAAAGGG
AATAAGGGCGACACGGAAATGTTGAATACTCATACTCTTCCTTTTTCAATATTATTGAAGCATTTATCAG
GGTTATTGTCTCATGAGCGGATACATATTTGAATGTATTTAGAAAAATAAACAAATAGGGGTTCCGCGCA
CATTTCCCCGAAAAGTGCCACCTAAATTGTAAGCGTTAATATTTTGTTAAAATTCGCGTTAAATTTTTGT
TAAATCAGCTCATTTTTTAACCAATAGGCCGAAATCGGCAAAATCCCTTATAAATCAAAAGAATAGACCG
AGATAGGGT
[37 nt withheld, positions 3790-3826]
AAAGAACGTGGACTCCAACGTCAAAGG
[49 nt withheld, positions 3854-3902]
T
[91 nt withheld, positions 3904-3994]
G
[124 nt withheld, positions 3996-4119]
CCCATTCGCCATTCAGGCTGCGCAACTGTTGGGAAGGGCGATCGGTGCGGGCCTCTTCGCTATTACGCCA
GTCGACCGCCAATTCAATATGGCGTATATGGACTCATGCCAATTCAATATGGTGGATCTGGACCTGTGCC
AATTCAATATGGCGTATATGGACTCGTGCCAATTCAATATGGTGGATCTGGACCCCAGCCAATTCAATAT
GGCGGACTTGGCACCATGCC
Features (pLannotate 1.2.2; 14 found; start..end, strand, type, name):
    860..878     +  promoter       SP6 promoter: promoter for bacteriophage SP6 RNA polymerase
   1204..1221    -  promoter       T7 promoter (fragment): promoter for bacteriophage T7 RNA polymerase
   1226..1360    -  polyA_signal   SV40 poly(A) signal: SV40 polyadenylation signal
   1473..1491    -  promoter       T3 promoter: promoter for bacteriophage T3 RNA polymerase
   1536..1552    -  protein_bind   lac operator: The lac repressor binds to the lac operator to inhibit transcription in E. coli. This inhibition can be relieved by adding lactose or isopropyl-β-D-thiogalactopyranoside (IPTG). lac repressor encoded by lacI
   1560..1590    -  promoter       lac promoter: promoter for the E. coli lac operon
   1605..1626    -  protein_bind   CAP binding site: CAP binding activates transcription in the presence of cAMP. E. coli catabolite activator protein
   1639..1731    -  CDS            lacI (fragment): lac repressor; lacI; The lac repressor binds to the lac operator to inhibit transcription in E. coli. This inhibition can be relieved by adding lactose or isopropyl-β-D-thiogalactopyranoside (IPTG).
   1914..2502    -  rep_origin     ori: high-copy-number ColE1/pMB1/pBR322/pUC origin of replication
   2673..3533    -  CDS            AmpR: β-lactamase; bla; confers resistance to ampicillin, carbenicillin, and related antibiotics
   3534..3638    -  promoter       AmpR promoter: bla
   3691..4119    -  rep_origin     f1 ori (sequence partly withheld): f1 bacteriophage origin of replication; arrow indicates direction of (+) strand synthesis
   4124..4190    -  CDS            lacZα (fragment): LacZα fragment of β-galactosidase; lacZ fragment
   4197..825     +  promoter       CMV IE94 promoter (across the origin): enhancer/promoter region of simian cytomegalovirus major immediate early transcription unit IE94
