[The description below was written by a language model from this plasmid's Addgene catalogue record and pLannotate feature annotations shown in this document.]
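Description:
pEJS433-pCSDest2-AcrIIC1Nme is a small mammalian expression plasmid (about 4.35 kb) built on the pCSDest2 backbone. It is designed to produce the Type II-C anti-CRISPR protein AcrIIC1Nme from Neisseria meningitidis in mammalian cells. It is propagated in E. coli using a high-copy ColE1/pUC-type origin and selected through an ampicillin resistance (β-lactamase) gene driven by its own promoter. An f1 phage origin is also present, along with remnants of the lac region (lac promoter, operator, CAP site and short lacI and lacZα fragments) that are backbone leftovers rather than functional parts of the expression unit.

The payload is a 255 bp anti-CRISPR coding sequence inserted by Gibson assembly. The feature table does not annotate the insert itself, but its position can be inferred from the gap between the upstream promoter elements and the downstream SV40 polyadenylation signal. Transcription in mammalian cells is driven by a CMV promoter, which the annotation identifies as the simian cytomegalovirus IE94 immediate-early enhancer/promoter, spanning the numbering origin of the circular sequence. An SP6 promoter sits just downstream of the CMV element, in the same orientation, so it could also support in vitro transcription of sense RNA. T7 (partial) and T3 promoters lie on the opposite strand flanking the poly(A) region. No epitope tag, reporter or mammalian selection marker is recorded.

The plasmid is categorised as a CRISPR tool. It supplies a naturally occurring protein inhibitor of Type II-C Cas9, serving as an "off-switch" when co-expressed with a Cas9 genome-editing system in mammalian cells.
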