Addgene plasmid #85679: pEJS433-pCSDest2-AcrIIC1Nme
Purpose: Mammalian expression of Type II-C anti-CRISPR protein AcrIIC1Nme from Neisseria meningitidis
Depositing lab: Erik Sontheimer. Depositing organization: University of Massachusetts, Worcester. Publication: Naturally Occurring Off-Switches for CRISPR-Cas9. Pawluk A, Amrani N, Zhang Y, Garcia B, Hidalgo-Reyes Y, Lee J, Edraki A, Shah M, Sontheimer EJ, Maxwell KL, Davidson AR. Cell. 2016 Dec 15;167(7):1829-1838.e9. doi: 10.1016/j.cell.2016.11.017. Epub 2016 Dec 8. PubMed 27984730.
Backbone
  Vector backbone: pCSDest2
  Backbone size w/o insert (bp): 4097
  Total vector size (bp): 4352
  Vector type: Mammalian Expression, CRISPR
Growth in bacteria
  Bacterial resistance: Ampicillin, 100 μg/mL
  Growth temperature: 37°C
  Growth strain: DH5alpha
  Copy number: Unknown
Gene/Insert
  Gene/Insert name: Type II-C anti-CRISPR AcrIIC1Nme
  Species: Neisseria meningitidis
  Insert size (bp): 255
  GenBank ID: WP_049360089.1
  Promoter: CMV
  Cloning method: Gibson Cloning
  Sequencing primers: 5′ CGC AAA TGG GCG GTA GGC GTG; 3′ CAG GAA ACA GCT ATG AC
Terms and licenses: Academic/Nonprofit Terms; Industry Terms: Not Available to Industry
How to cite: pEJS433-pCSDest2-AcrIIC1Nme was a gift from Erik Sontheimer (Addgene plasmid # 85679 ; http://n2t.net/addgene:85679 ; RRID:Addgene_85679)
